Addgene plasmid #138938: pPD129 AND Gate, 4 repeats
Purpose: EYFP reporter vector for the Logic 37 AND 158 NOT 43 4 repeats promoter
Depositing lab: Joshua Leonard. Depositing organization: Northwestern University. Publication: The COMET toolkit for composing customizable genetic programs in mammalian cells. Donahue PS, Draut JW, Muldoon JJ, Edelstein HI, Bagheri N, Leonard JN. Nat Commun. 2020 Feb 7;11(1):779. doi: 10.1038/s41467-019-14147-5. PubMed 32034124.
Backbone
  Vector backbone: pPD152 Reporter Template v2
  Vector type: Mammalian Expression, Synthetic Biology
Growth in bacteria
  Bacterial resistance: Ampicillin, 100 μg/mL
  Growth temperature: 37°C
  Growth strain: DH5alpha
  Copy number: High Copy
Gene/Insert
  Gene/Insert name: Logic 37 AND 158 NOT 43 4 repeats
  Species: Synthetic
  Promoter: Logic 37 AND 158 NOT 43 4 repeats
  Cloning method: Restriction Enzyme; 5′ cloning site BglII (not destroyed); 3′ cloning site NheI (not destroyed)
  Sequencing primers: 5′ CGCAAATGGGCGGTAGGCGTG; 3′ TAGAAGGCACAGTCGAGG
Terms and licenses: Academic/Nonprofit Terms; Industry Terms: Not Available to Industry
Depositor comments: Leonard Lab plasmid reference number: L1360
How to cite: pPD129 AND Gate, 4 repeats was a gift from Joshua Leonard (Addgene plasmid # 138938 ; http://n2t.net/addgene:138938 ; RRID:Addgene_138938)
