[The description below was written by a language model from this plasmid's Addgene catalogue record and pLannotate feature annotations shown in this document.]
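Description:
pPD129 AND Gate, 4 repeats is a 4.3 kb mammalian expression reporter plasmid from the COMET synthetic-biology toolkit, built on the pPD152 Reporter Template v2 backbone. It is maintained in E. coli as a high-copy plasmid through a ColE1/pUC-type origin and selected with ampicillin via the AmpR (β-lactamase) gene and its native promoter. An f1 phage origin is also present, along with residual lac promoter/operator, CAP site and lacI fragments typical of the parental cloning vector.

The payload is a synthetic promoter named "Logic 37 AND 158 NOT 43 4 repeats", cloned between BglII and NheI sites that are both retained. The feature table does not annotate the engineered upstream region itself, but it does detect a fragment of a minimal TATA-box promoter with low basal activity immediately upstream of the EYFP coding sequence, which is terminated by a bGH polyadenylation signal. The name suggests four repeats of a binding-site arrangement for three regulators designated 37, 158 and 43, wired so that EYFP is produced when 37 and 158 are both present and 43 is absent. The record does not describe the identity of these factors or the site architecture, and they would have to be supplied from separate constructs.

Downstream, an SV40 early promoter precedes only a short fragment of the bleomycin-resistance gene (ble) followed by an SV40 poly(A) signal, so an intact mammalian selection marker is not evident and the plasmid appears suited mainly to transient transfection. Its stated use is as a fluorescent readout for characterising this logic-gate promoter in mammalian cells.
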