Features (pLannotate 1.2.2; 16 found; start..end, strand, type, name):
    162..178     +  promoter       minP (fragment): minimal TATA-box promoter with low basal activity
    220..936     +  CDS            EYFP: EYFP is a basic (constitutively fluorescent) green/yellow fluorescent protein published in 1996, derived from Aequorea victoria. It is reported to be a very rapidly-maturing weak dimer with high acid sensitivity.
    990..1101    +  polyA_signal   bGH poly(A) signal: bovine growth hormone polyadenylation signal
   1218..1239    +  promoter       SV40 promoter (fragment): SV40 enhancer and early promoter
   1260..1688    +  rep_origin     f1 ori (sequence partly withheld): f1 bacteriophage origin of replication; arrow indicates direction of (+) strand synthesis
   1693..1715    +  promoter       SV40 promoter (fragment): SV40 enhancer and early promoter
   1716..1907    +  promoter       SV40 promoter: SV40 early promoter
   1934..2032    +  CDS            ble (fragment): BLE_KLEPN - Experimental evidence at protein level: Swiss-Prot protein existence level 1. Binding protein with a strong affinity to the bleomycin family of antibiotics. Binds to CL990; an antimitotic-antibiotic compound. From Klebsiella pneumoniae.
   2027..2148    +  polyA_signal   SV40 poly(A) signal: SV40 polyadenylation signal
   2221..2237    -  protein_bind   lac operator: The lac repressor binds to the lac operator to inhibit transcription in E. coli. This inhibition can be relieved by adding lactose or isopropyl-β-D-thiogalactopyranoside (IPTG). lac repressor encoded by lacI
   2245..2275    -  promoter       lac promoter: promoter for the E. coli lac operon
   2290..2311    -  protein_bind   CAP binding site: CAP binding activates transcription in the presence of cAMP. E. coli catabolite activator protein
   2324..2416    -  CDS            lacI (fragment): lac repressor; lacI; The lac repressor binds to the lac operator to inhibit transcription in E. coli. This inhibition can be relieved by adding lactose or isopropyl-β-D-thiogalactopyranoside (IPTG).
   2599..3187    -  rep_origin     ori: high-copy-number ColE1/pMB1/pBR322/pUC origin of replication
   3358..4218    -  CDS            AmpR: β-lactamase; bla; confers resistance to ampicillin, carbenicillin, and related antibiotics
   4219..4323    -  promoter       AmpR promoter: bla
>Addgene plasmid #138938 | pPD129 AND Gate, 4 repeats | addgene full sequence | sequence record 324617 | Addgene NGS Result
GTGCCACCTGACGTCGACGGATCGGGAGATCTGAATTTGTAGATGGACAGAGTGAGGACGTGCAGAGTGT
AGATGGACAGAGTGAGGACGTGCAGAGTGTAGATGGACAGAGTGAGGACGTGCAGAGTGTAGATGGACAG
AGTGAGGACGTGCGATCCCTCTAGAGGGTATATAATGGGGGCCACTAGTCTACTACCAGAGCTCATCGCT
AGCGCCACCATGGTGAGCAAGGGCGAGGAGCTGTTCACCGGGGTGGTGCCCATCCTGGTCGAGCTGGACG
GCGACGTAAACGGCCACAAGTTCAGCGTGTCCGGCGAGGGCGAGGGCGATGCCACCTACGGCAAGCTGAC
CCTGAAGTTCATCTGCACCACCGGCAAGCTGCCCGTGCCCTGGCCCACCCTCGTGACCACCTTCGGCTAC
GGCCTGCAGTGCTTCGCCCGCTACCCCGACCACATGAAGCAGCACGACTTCTTCAAGTCCGCCATGCCCG
AAGGCTACGTCCAGGAGCGCACCATCTTCTTCAAGGACGACGGCAACTACAAGACCCGCGCCGAGGTGAA
GTTCGAGGGCGACACCCTGGTGAACCGCATCGAGCTGAAGGGCATCGACTTCAAGGAGGACGGCAACATC
CTGGGGCACAAGCTGGAGTACAACTACAACAGCCACAACGTCTATATCATGGCCGACAAGCAGAAGAACG
GCATCAAGGTGAACTTCAAGATCCGCCACAACATCGAGGACGGCAGCGTGCAGCTCGCCGACCACTACCA
GCAGAACACCCCCATCGGCGACGGCCCCGTGCTGCTGCCCGACAACCACTACCTGAGCTACCAGTCCGCC
CTGAGCAAAGACCCCAACGAGAAGCGCGATCACATGGTCCTGCTGGAGTTCGTGACCGCCGCCGGGATCA
CTCTCGGCATGGACGAGCTGTACAAGTAGGCGGCCGCTCGAGTCTAGAGGGCCCGTTTAAACCCGCTGAT
CAGCCTCGACTGTGCCTTCTAGTTGCCAGCCATCTGTTGTTTGCCCCTCCCCCGTGCCTTCCTTGACCCT
GGAAGGTGCCACTCCCACTGTCCTTTCCTAATAAAATGAGGAAATTGCATCGCATTGTCTGAGTAGGTGT
CATTCTATTCTGGGGGGTGGGGTGGGGCAGGACAGCAAGGGGGAGGATTGGGAAGTCAATAGCAGGCATG
CTGGGGATGCGGTGGGCTCTATGGCTTCTGAGGCGGAAAGAACCAGCTGGGGCTCTAGGGGGTATCCCC
[124 nt withheld, positions 1260-1383]
C
[91 nt withheld, positions 1385-1475]
A
[49 nt withheld, positions 1477-1525]
CCTTTGACGTTGGAGTCCACGTTCTTT
[37 nt withheld, positions 1553-1589]
ACCCTATCTCGGTCTATTCTTTTGATTTATAAGGGATTTTGCCGATTTCGGCCTATTGGTTAAAAAATGA
GCTGATTTAACAAAAATTTAACGCGAATTAATTCTGTGGAATGTGTGTCAGTTAGGCTCAATTAGTCAGC
AACCATAGTCCCGCCCCTAACTCCGCCCATCCCGCCCCTAACTCCGCCCAGTTCCGCCCATTCTCCGCCC
CATGGCTGACTAATTTTTTTTATTTATGCAGAGGCCGAGGCCGCCTCTGCCTCTGAGCTATTCCAGAAGT
AGTGAGGAGGCTTTTTTGGAGGCCTAGGCTTTTGCAAAAAGCTCCCGGGAGCTTGTATATCCATTTTCGG
AGGTTGGGCTTCGGAATCGTTTTCCGGGACGCCGGCTGGATGATCCTCCAGCGCGGGGATCTCATGCTGG
AGTTCTTCGCCCACCCCAACTTGTTTATTGCAGCTTATAATGGTTACAAATAAAGCAATAGCATCACAAA
TTTCACAAATAAAGCATTTTTTTCACTGCATTCTAGTTGTGGTTTGTCCAAACTCATCAATGTATCTTAT
CATGTCTGTATACCGTCGACCTCTAGCTAGAGCTTGGCGTAATCATGGTCATAGCTGTTTCCTGTGTGAA
ATTGTTATCCGCTCACAATTCCACACAACATACGAGCCGGAAGCATAAAGTGTAAAGCCTGGGGTGCCTA
ATGAGTGAGCTAACTCACATTAATTGCGTTGCGCTCACTGCCCGCTTTCCAGTCGGGAAACCTGTCGTGC
CAGCTGCATTAATGAATCGGCCAACGCGCGGGGAGAGGCGGTTTGCGTATTGGGCGCTCTTCCGCTTCCT
CGCTCACTGACTCGCTGCGCTCGGTCGTTCGGCTGCGGCGAGCGGTATCAGCTCACTCAAAGGCGGTAAT
ACGGTTATCCACAGAATCAGGGGATAACGCAGGAAAGAACATGTGAGCAAAAGGCCAGCAAAAGGCCAGG
AACCGTAAAAAGGCCGCGTTGCTGGCGTTTTTCCATAGGCTCCGCCCCCCTGACGAGCATCACAAAAATC
GACGCTCAAGTCAGAGGTGGCGAAACCCGACAGGACTATAAAGATACCAGGCGTTTCCCCCTGGAAGCTC
CCTCGTGCGCTCTCCTGTTCCGACCCTGCCGCTTACCGGATACCTGTCCGCCTTTCTCCCTTCGGGAAGC
GTGGCGCTTTCTCATAGCTCACGCTGTAGGTATCTCAGTTCGGTGTAGGTCGTTCGCTCCAAGCTGGGCT
GTGTGCACGAACCCCCCGTTCAGCCCGACCGCTGCGCCTTATCCGGTAACTATCGTCTTGAGTCCAACCC
GGTAAGACACGACTTATCGCCACTGGCAGCAGCCACTGGTAACAGGATTAGCAGAGCGAGGTATGTAGGC
GGTGCTACAGAGTTCTTGAAGTGGTGGCCTAACTACGGCTACACTAGAAGAACAGTATTTGGTATCTGCG
CTCTGCTGAAGCCAGTTACCTTCGGAAAAAGAGTTGGTAGCTCTTGATCCGGCAAACAAACCACCGCTGG
TAGCGGTGGTTTTTTTGTTTGCAAGCAGCAGATTACGCGCAGAAAAAAAGGATCTCAAGAAGATCCTTTG
ATCTTTTCTACGGGGTCTGACGCTCAGTGGAACGAAAACTCACGTTAAGGGATTTTGGTCATGAGATTAT
CAAAAAGGATCTTCACCTAGATCCTTTTAAATTAAAAATGAAGTTTTAAATCAATCTAAAGTATATATGA
GTAAACTTGGTCTGACAGTTACCAATGCTTAATCAGTGAGGCACCTATCTCAGCGATCTGTCTATTTCGT
TCATCCATAGTTGCCTGACTCCCCGTCGTGTAGATAACTACGATACGGGAGGGCTTACCATCTGGCCCCA
GTGCTGCAATGATACCGCGAGATCCACGCTCACCGGCTCCAGATTTATCAGCAATAAACCAGCCAGCCGG
AAGGGCCGAGCGCAGAAGTGGTCCTGCAACTTTATCCGCCTCCATCCAGTCTATTAATTGTTGCCGGGAA
GCTAGAGTAAGTAGTTCGCCAGTTAATAGTTTGCGCAACGTTGTTGCCATTGCTACAGGCATCGTGGTGT
CACGCTCGTCGTTTGGTATGGCTTCATTCAGCTCCGGTTCCCAACGATCAAGGCGAGTTACATGATCCCC
CATGTTGTGCAAAAAAGCGGTTAGCTCCTTCGGTCCTCCGATCGTTGTCAGAAGTAAGTTGGCCGCAGTG
TTATCACTCATGGTTATGGCAGCACTGCATAATTCTCTTACTGTCATGCCATCCGTAAGATGCTTTTCTG
TGACTGGTGAGTACTCAACCAAGTCATTCTGAGAATAGTGTATGCGGCGACCGAGTTGCTCTTGCCCGGC
GTCAATACGGGATAATACCGCGCCACATAGCAGAACTTTAAAAGTGCTCATCATTGGAAAACGTTCTTCG
GGGCGAAAACTCTCAAGGATCTTACCGCTGTTGAGATCCAGTTCGATGTAACCCACTCGTGCACCCAACT
GATCTTCAGCATCTTTTACTTTCACCAGCGTTTCTGGGTGAGCAAAAACAGGAAGGCAAAATGCCGCAAA
AAAGGGAATAAGGGCGACACGGAAATGTTGAATACTCATACTCTTCCTTTTTCAATATTATTGAAGCATT
TATCAGGGTTATTGTCTCATGAGCGGATACATATTTGAATGTATTTAGAAAAATAAACAAATAGGGGTTC
CGCGCACATTTCCCCGAAAA
