>Addgene plasmid #138938 | pPD129 AND Gate, 4 repeats | depositor partial sequence | sequence record 268543 | Logic 37 AND 158 NOT 43 4 repeats promoter
AGATCTGAATTTGTAGATGGACAGAGTGAGGACGTGCAGAGTGTAGATGGACAGAGTGAGGACGTGCAGA
GTGTAGATGGACAGAGTGAGGACGTGCAGAGTGTAGATGGACAGAGTGAGGACGTGCGATCCCTCTAGAG
GGTATATAATGGGGGCCACTAGTCTACTACCAGAGCTCATCGCTAGC
